Addgene plasmid #142674: TFORF0674
Purpose: Lentiviral vector for overexpressing transcription factor ORFs with unique 24-bp barcodes. Barcodes facilitate identification of transcription factors in pooled screens.
Depositing lab: Feng Zhang. Depositing organization: Broad Institute. Publication: A transcription factor atlas of directed differentiation. Joung J, Ma S, Tay T, Geiger-Schuller KR, Kirchgatterer PC, Verdine VK, Guo B, Arias-Garcia MA, Allen WE, Singh A, Kuksenko O, Abudayyeh OO, Gootenberg JS, Fu Z, Macrae RK, Buenrostro JD, Regev A, Zhang F. Cell. 2023 Jan 5;186(1):209-229.e26. doi: 10.1016/j.cell.2022.11.026. PubMed 36608654.
Backbone
  Vector backbone: pLX_TRC317
  Backbone manufacturer: Broad Institute Genetic Perturbation Platform
  Backbone size w/o insert (bp): 8264
  Vector type: Mammalian Expression, Lentiviral
  Selectable markers: Puromycin
Growth in bacteria
  Bacterial resistance: Ampicillin, 100 μg/mL
  Growth temperature: 37°C
  Growth strain: NEB Stable
  Copy number: High Copy
Gene/Insert
  Gene/Insert name: ZNF829
  Species: H. sapiens (human)
  Insert size (bp): 1643
  Entrez Gene: ZNF829
  Promoter: EF1a
  Cloning method: Unknown
  Sequencing primers: 5′ GGGTGGAGACTGAAGTTAGGCCAG; 3′ CACATAGCGTAAAAGGAGCAACATAG
Terms and licenses: Academic/Nonprofit Terms; Industry Terms: Not Available to Industry
Depositor comments: NM_001171979,ENST00000520965 . The transcription factor ORF portion of this plasmid was synthesized by Genewiz. Please test multiple small colonies in case of plasmid recombination. To make this collection available in a timely manner, a portion of this collection was not fully sequenced by Addgene. If an Addgene verified full plasmid sequence is not available, please contact us prior to placing an order to request the full sequence.
How to cite: TFORF0674 was a gift from Feng Zhang (Addgene plasmid # 142674 ; http://n2t.net/addgene:142674 ; RRID:Addgene_142674)
