[The description below was written by a language model from this plasmid's Addgene catalogue record and pLannotate feature annotations shown in this document.]
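Description:
TFORF0674 is a third-generation-style, self-inactivating lentiviral expression plasmid built on the pLX_TRC317 backbone and carrying the human zinc-finger gene ZNF829 as one member of a barcoded transcription factor ORF collection. In bacteria it is maintained through a high-copy ColE1/pUC-type origin and selected with ampicillin via β-lactamase. An f1 origin and remnants of a lac/T7/T3 cloning region are also present in the backbone. The depositor notes that the plasmid can recombine, which is a common issue with LTR-containing vectors.

The viral portion begins with an RSV promoter fused to a truncated HIV-1 5' LTR, which drives Tat-independent production of the genomic RNA. This is followed by the Ψ packaging signal with a gag fragment, the RRE for Rev-dependent nuclear export, and a cPPT/CTS element that aids nuclear import of the provirus. It ends with a ΔU3 3' LTR and an SV40 polyadenylation signal. Within the transfer cassette, an SV40 early promoter drives puromycin N-acetyltransferase for selection of transduced mammalian cells. A separate EF-1α promoter constitutively expresses the ZNF829 ORF, with a WPRE downstream to enhance transcript stability and expression. The automated annotation matches only part of the insert region to ZNF829, so the feature table does not delineate the full synthesized ORF. It also does not mark the unique 24-bp barcode described in the catalogue entry.

The construct is intended for lentiviral overexpression of ZNF829, alone or in pooled screens. In pooled use, the barcode identifies which transcription factor each cell received, as in directed differentiation studies.
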