Features (pLannotate 1.2.2; 31 found; start..end, strand, type, name):
      5..231     +  promoter       RSV promoter: Rous sarcoma virus enhancer/promoter
    232..412     +  LTR            5' LTR (truncated): truncated 5' long terminal repeat (LTR) from HIV-1
    459..584     +  misc_feature   HIV-1 Ψ: packaging signal of human immunodeficiency virus type 1
    568..931     +  CDS            HIV-1 gag (fragment): gag protein from human immunodeficiency virus 1; gag
   1077..1310    +  misc_feature   RRE: The Rev response element (RRE) of HIV-1 allows for Rev-dependent mRNA export from the nucleus to the cytoplasm.
   1687..1713    +  CDS            Rev (fragment): human immunodeficiency virus 1 (HIV-1) Rev protein; rev; enhances nuclear export of unspliced and incompletely spliced viral mRNAs
   1720..1743    +  promoter       SV40 promoter (fragment): SV40 early promoter
   1744..1815    +  promoter       SV40 promoter (fragment): SV40 enhancer and early promoter
   1839..1974    +  rep_origin     SV40 ori: SV40 origin of replication
   2020..2616    +  CDS            PuroR (fragment): puromycin N-acetyltransferase; pac from Streptomyces; confers resistance to puromycin
   2665..2782    +  misc_feature   cPPT/CTS: central polypurine tract and central termination sequence of HIV-1
   2847..2913    +  CDS            small t antigen (fragment): SV40 (simian virus 40) small t antigen
   2920..4098    +  promoter       EF-1α promoter: strong constitutive promoter for human elongation factor EF-1α
   4358..4876    +  CDS            ZNF829 (fragment): ZN829_HUMAN - Experimental evidence at protein level: Swiss-Prot protein existence level 1. May be involved in transcriptional regulation. From Homo sapiens (Human).
   5669..5722    +  promoter       U6 promoter (fragment): RNA polymerase III promoter for human U6 snRNA
   5764..6352    +  misc_feature   WPRE: woodchuck hepatitis virus posttranscriptional regulatory element
   6403..6422    +  misc_feature   cPPT/CTS (fragment): central polypurine tract and central termination sequence of HIV-1
   6424..6657    +  LTR            3' LTR (ΔU3): self-inactivating 3' long terminal repeat (LTR) from HIV-1
   6735..6856    +  polyA_signal   SV40 poly(A) signal: SV40 polyadenylation signal
   6896..7031    +  rep_origin     SV40 ori: SV40 origin of replication
   7052..7070    -  promoter       T7 promoter: promoter for bacteriophage T7 RNA polymerase
   7078..7233    +  CDS            lacZα (fragment): LacZα fragment of β-galactosidase; lacZ fragment
   7238..7666    +  rep_origin     f1 ori (sequence partly withheld): f1 bacteriophage origin of replication; arrow indicates direction of (+) strand synthesis
   7719..7823    +  promoter       AmpR promoter: bla
   7824..8684    +  CDS            AmpR: β-lactamase; bla; confers resistance to ampicillin, carbenicillin, and related antibiotics
   8855..9443    +  rep_origin     ori: high-copy-number ColE1/pMB1/pBR322/pUC origin of replication
   9626..9718    +  CDS            lacI (fragment): lac repressor; lacI; The lac repressor binds to the lac operator to inhibit transcription in E. coli. This inhibition can be relieved by adding lactose or isopropyl-β-D-thiogalactopyranoside (IPTG).
   9731..9752    +  protein_bind   CAP binding site: CAP binding activates transcription in the presence of cAMP. E. coli catabolite activator protein
   9767..9797    +  promoter       lac promoter: promoter for the E. coli lac operon
   9805..9821    +  protein_bind   lac operator: The lac repressor binds to the lac operator to inhibit transcription in E. coli. This inhibition can be relieved by adding lactose or isopropyl-β-D-thiogalactopyranoside (IPTG). lac repressor encoded by lacI
   9866..9884    +  promoter       T3 promoter: promoter for bacteriophage T3 RNA polymerase
>Addgene plasmid #142674 | TFORF0674 | addgene full sequence | sequence record 397745 | Addgene NGS Result
TTAATGTAGTCTTATGCAATACTCTTGTAGTCTTGCAACATGGTAACGATGAGTTAGCAACATGCCTTAC
AAGGAGAGAAAAAGCACCGTGCATGCCGATTGGTGGAAGTAAGGTGGTACGATCGTGCCTTATTAGGAAG
GCAACAGACGGGTCTGACATGGATTGGACGAACCACTGAATTGCCGCATTGCAGAGATATTGTATTTAAG
TGCCTAGCTCGATACATAAACGGGTCTCTCTGGTTAGACCAGATCTGAGCCTGGGAGCTCTCTGGCTAAC
TAGGGAACCCACTGCTTAAGCCTCAATAAAGCTTGCCTTGAGTGCTTCAAGTAGTGTGTGCCCGTCTGTT
GTGTGACTCTGGTAACTAGAGATCCCTCAGACCCTTTTAGTCAGTGTGGAAAATCTCTAGCAGTGGCGCC
CGAACAGGGACTTGAAAGCGAAAGGGAAACCAGAGGAGCTCTCTCGACGCAGGACTCGGCTTGCTGAAGC
GCGCACGGCAAGAGGCGAGGGGCGGCGACTGGTGAGTACGCCAAAAATTTTGACTAGCGGAGGCTAGAAG
GAGAGAGATGGGTGCGAGAGCGTCAGTATTAAGCGGGGGAGAATTAGATCGCGATGGGAAAAAATTCGGT
TAAGGCCAGGGGGAAAGAAAAAATATAAATTAAAACATATAGTATGGGCAAGCAGGGAGCTAGAACGATT
CGCAGTTAATCCTGGCCTGTTAGAAACATCAGAAGGCTGTAGACAAATACTGGGACAGCTACAACCATCC
CTTCAGACAGGATCAGAAGAACTTAGATCATTATATAATACAGTAGCAACCCTCTATTGTGTGCATCAAA
GGATAGAGATAAAAGACACCAAGGAAGCTTTAGACAAGATAGAGGAAGAGCAAAACAAAAGTAAGACCAC
CGCACAGCAAGCGGCCGCTGATCTTCAGACCTGGAGGAGGAGATATGAGGGACAATTGGAGAAGTGAATT
ATATAAATATAAAGTAGTAAAAATTGAACCATTAGGAGTAGCACCCACCAAGGCAAAGAGAAGAGTGGTG
CAGAGAGAAAAAAGAGCAGTGGGAATAGGAGCTTTGTTCCTTGGGTTCTTGGGAGCAGCAGGAAGCACTA
TGGGCGCAGCGTCAATGACGCTGACGGTACAGGCCAGACAATTATTGTCTGGTATAGTGCAGCAGCAGAA
CAATTTGCTGAGGGCTATTGAGGCGCAACAGCATCTGTTGCAACTCACAGTCTGGGGCATCAAGCAGCTC
CAGGCAAGAATCCTGGCTGTGGAAAGATACCTAAAGGATCAACAGCTCCTGGGGATTTGGGGTTGCTCTG
GAAAACTCATTTGCACCACTGCTGTGCCTTGGAATGCTAGTTGGAGTAATAAATCTCTGGAACAGATTTG
GAATCACACGACCTGGATGGAGTGGGACAGAGAAATTAACAATTACACAAGCTTAATACACTCCTTAATT
GAAGAATCGCAAAACCAGCAAGAAAAGAATGAACAAGAATTATTGGAATTAGATAAATGGGCAAGTTTGT
GGAATTGGTTTAACATAACAAATTGGCTGTGGTATATAAAATTATTCATAATGATAGTAGGAGGCTTGGT
AGGTTTAAGAATAGTTTTTGCTGTACTTTCTATAGTGAATAGAGTTAGGCAGGGATATTCACCATTATCG
TTTCAGACCCACCTCCCAACCCCGAGGGGACCCATGCATTGCATCTCAATTAGTCAGCAACCAGGTGTGG
AAAGTCCCCAGGCTCCCCAGCAGGCAGAAGTATGCAAAGCATGCGTCTCAATTAGTCAGCAACCATAGTC
CCGCCCCTAACTCCGCCCATCCCGCCCCTAACTCCGCCCAGTTCCGCCCATTCTCCGCCCCATGGCTGAC
TAATTTTTTTTATTTATGCAGAGGCCGAGGCCGCCTCGGCCTCTGAGCTATTCCAGAAGTAGTGAGGAGG
CTTTTTTGGAGGCCTAGGCTTTTGCAAAAAGCTTTCTAGAGGTACCACCGGAGCTTACCATGACCGAGTA
CAAGCCCACGGTGCGCCTCGCCACCCGCGACGACGTCCCCAGGGCCGTACGCACCCTCGCCGCCGCGTTC
GCCGACTACCCCGCCACGCGCCACACCGTCGATCCGGACCGCCACATCGAGCGGGTCACCGAGCTGCAAG
AACTCTTCCTCACGCGCGTCGGGCTCGACATCGGCAAGGTGTGGGTCGCGGACGACGGCGCCGCCGTGGC
GGTCTGGACCACGCCGGAGAGCGTCGAAGCGGGGGCGGTGTTCGCCGAGATCGGCCCGCGCATGGCCGAG
TTGAGCGGTTCCCGGCTGGCCGCGCAGCAACAGATGGAAGGCCTCCTGGCGCCGCACCGGCCCAAGGAGC
CCGCGTGGTTCCTGGCCACCGTCGGCGTCTCGCCCGACCACCAGGGCAAGGGTCTGGGCAGCGCCGTCGT
GCTCCCCGGAGTGGAGGCGGCCGAGCGCGCCGGGGTGCCCGCCTTCCTGGAGACCTCCGCGCCCCGCAAC
CTCCCCTTCTACGAGCGGCTCGGCTTCACCGTCACCGCCGACGTCGAGGTGCCCGAAGGACCGCGCACCT
GGTGCATGACCCGCAAGCCCGGTGCCAGTTAACGAATTCTAGATCTTGAGACAAATGGCAGTATTCATCC
ACAATTTTAAAAGAAAAGGGGGGATTGGGGGGTACAGTGCAGGGGAAAGAATAGTAGACATAATAGCAAC
AGACATACAAACTAAAGAATTACAAAAACAAATTACAAAAATTCAAAATTTTCGGGTTTATTACAGGGAC
AGCAGAGATCCACTTTGGCGCCGGCTCGAGGCCTGCAGGTGCAAAGATGGATAAAGTTTTAAACAGAGAG
GAATCTTTGCAGCTAATGGACCTTCTAGGTCTTGAAAGGAGTGGGAATTGGCTCCGGTGCCCGTCAGTGG
GCAGAGCGCACATCGCCCACAGTCCCCGAGAAGTTGGGGGGAGGGGTCGGCAATTGAACCGGTGCCTAGA
GAAGGTGGCGCGGGGTAAACTGGGAAAGTGATGTCGTGTACTGGCTCCGCCTTTTTCCCGAGGGTGGGGG
AGAACCGTATATAAGTGCAGTAGTCGCCGTGAACGTTCTTTTTCGCAACGGGTTTGCCGCCAGAACACAG
GTAAGTGCCGTGTGTGGTTCCCGCGGGCCTGGCCTCTTTACGGGTTATGGCCCTTGCGTGCCTTGAATTA
CTTCCACCTGGCTGCAGTACGTGATTCTTGATCCCGAGCTTCGGGTTGGAAGTGGGTGGGAGAGTTCGAG
GCCTTGCGCTTAAGGAGCCCCTTCGCCTCGTGCTTGAGTTGAGGCCTGGCCTGGGCGCTGGGGCCGCCGC
GTGCGAATCTGGTGGCACCTTCGCGCCTGTCTCGCTGCTTTCGATAAGTCTCTAGCCATTTAAAATTTTT
GATGACCTGCTGCGACGCTTTTTTTCTGGCAAGATAGTCTTGTAAATGCGGGCCAAGATCTGCACACTGG
TATTTCGGTTTTTGGGGCCGCGGGCGGCGACGGGGCCCGTGCGTCCCAGCGCACATGTTCGGCGAGGCGG
GGCCTGCGAGCGCGGCCACCGAGAATCGGACGGGGGTAGTCTCAAGCTGGCCGGCCTGCTCTGGTGCCTG
GCCTCGCGCCGCCGTGTATCGCCCCGCCCTGGGCGGCAAGGCTGGCCCGGTCGGCACCAGTTGCGTGAGC
GGAAAGATGGCCGCTTCCCGGCCCTGCTGCAGGGAGCTCAAAATGGAGGACGCGGCGCTCGGGAGAGCGG
GCGGGTGAGTCACCCACACAAAGGAAAAGGGCCTTTCCGTCCTCAGCCGTCGCTTCATGTGACTCCACGG
AGTACCGGGCGCCGTCCAGGCACCTCGATTAGTTCTCGAGCTTTTGGAGTACGTCGTCTTTAGGTTGGGG
GGAGGGGTTTTATGCGATGGAGTTTCCCCACACTGAGTGGGTGGAGACTGAAGTTAGGCCAGCTTGGCAC
TTGATGTAATTCTCCTTGGAATTTGCCCTTTTTGAGTTTGGATCTTGGTTCATTCTCAAGCCTCAGACAG
TGGTTCAAAGTTTTTTTCTTCCATTTCAGGTGTCGTGAGGCTAGCACCGCCACCATGACTGGAAAGGGCT
TAGGTGAGGATACCGAAGACCGATGGGGAGCTGGCGCCTTGGGCCCCTGCGGGCGGAGCGGCCTGAAAGG
TGGAGGTTGTGTTTGGGAGGCCGAGGCAGGAGGATCACGAGGTCAAGAGATCGAGACCATCCTGGCCAAC
ATGGAAACCTCTCTGAGGTCTGGTCAGATTCCAACCCTGGACAGCAGTGAACACAACCTTTCCCCTGAGC
CACTGGAATTGGACAGAATGCCCCATTCTCCTCTGATCTCCATTCCTCATGTGTGGTGTCACCCAGAAGA
GGAGGAAAGAATGCATGATGAACTTCTACAAGCAGTATCCAAGGGGCCGGTGATGTTCAGGGATGTTTCC
ATAGACTTCTCTCAAGAGGAATGGGAATGCCTGGACGCTGATCAGATGAATTTATACAAAGAAGTGATGT
TGGAGAATTTCAGCAACCTGGTTTCAGTGGGACTTTCCAATTCTAAGCCAGCTGTGATCTCCTTATTGGA
ACAAGGAAAAGAGCCCTGGATGGTTGATAGAGAGCTGACTAGAGGCCTGTGTTCAGATCTGGAATCAATG
TGTGAGACCAAAATATTATCTCTAAAGAAGAGACATTTCAGTCAAGTAATAATTACCCGTGAAGACATGT
CTACTTTTATTCAGCCCACATTTCTTATTCCACCTCAAAAAACTATGAGTGAAGAGAAACCATGGGAATG
TAAGATATGTGGAAAGACCTTTAATCAAAACTCACAATTTATCCAACATCAGAGAATTCATTTTGGTGAA
AAACACTATGAATCTAAGGAGTATGGGAAGTCCTTTAGTCGTGGCTCACTCGTTACTCGACATCAGAGGA
TTCACACTGGTAAAAAACCCTATGAATGTAAGGAATGTGGCAAGGCTTTTAGTTGTAGTTCATATTTTTC
TCAACATCAGAGGATTCACACTGGTGAGAAACCCTATGAATGTAAGGAATGTGGAAAAGCCTTTAAGTAT
TGCTCAAACCTTAATGATCATCAGAGAATTCACACTGGTGAGAAACCCTATGAATGTAAAGTATGTGGAA
AAGCCTTTACTAAAAGTTCACAACTTTTTCTACATCTGAGAATTCATACTGGTGAGAAACCTTATGAATG
TAAAGAATGTGGGAAAGCCTTTACTCAACACTCAAGGCTTATTCAGCATCAGAGAATGCATACTGGTGAG
AAACCTTATGAATGTAAGCAGTGTGGGAAGGCCTTTAATAGTGCCTCAACACTTACTAACCATCACAGAA
TTCATGCTGGTGAGAAGCTCTATGAATGTGAAGAATGTAGAAAGGCCTTTATTCAGAGCTCAGAACTTAT
TCAACATCAGAGAATCCATACAGATGAAAAACCATATGAATGTAATGAATGTGGGAAGGCCTTTAATAAA
GGCTCAAATCTTACTCGACATCAGAGAATTCACACTGGTGAGAAACCCTATGACTGTAAGGAATGTGGAA
AGGCTTTTGGTAGTCGCTCTGACCTCATTCGCCATGAGGGAATTCATACTGGTTAGTAATGAACTAGTCC
GTAACTTGAAAGTATTTCGATTTCTTGGCTTTATATATCTTGTGGAAAGGACGAGTTCTTCGAGTAACAA
TCCTGCAGACGCGTTAAGTCGACAATCAACCTCTGGATTACAAAATTTGTGAAAGATTGACTGGTATTCT
TAACTATGTTGCTCCTTTTACGCTATGTGGATACGCTGCTTTAATGCCTTTGTATCATGCTATTGCTTCC
CGTATGGCTTTCATTTTCTCCTCCTTGTATAAATCCTGGTTGCTGTCTCTTTATGAGGAGTTGTGGCCCG
TTGTCAGGCAACGTGGCGTGGTGTGCACTGTGTTTGCTGACGCAACCCCCACTGGTTGGGGCATTGCCAC
CACCTGTCAGCTCCTTTCCGGGACTTTCGCTTTCCCCCTCCCTATTGCCACGGCGGAACTCATCGCCGCC
TGCCTTGCCCGCTGCTGGACAGGGGCTCGGCTGTTGGGCACTGACAATTCCGTGGTGTTGTCGGGGAAAT
CATCGTCCTTTCCTTGGCTGCTCGCCTGTGTTGCCACCTGGATTCTGCGCGGGACGTCCTTCTGCTACGT
CCCTTCGGCCCTCAATCCAGCGGACCTTCCTTCCCGCGGCCTGCTGCCGGCTCTGCGGCCTCTTCCGCGT
CTTCGCCTTCGCCCTCAGACGAGTCGGATCTCCCTTTGGGCCGCCTCCCCGCGTCGACTTTAAGACCAAT
GACTTACAAGGCAGCTGTAGATCTTAGCCACTTTTTAAAAGAAAAGGGGGGACTGGAAGGGCTAATTCAC
TCCCAACGAAGACAAGATCTGCTTTTTGCTTGTACTGGGTCTCTCTGGTTAGACCAGATCTGAGCCTGGG
AGCTCTCTGGCTAACTAGGGAACCCACTGCTTAAGCCTCAATAAAGCTTGCCTTGAGTGCTTCAAGTAGT
GTGTGCCCGTCTGTTGTGTGACTCTGGTAACTAGAGATCCCTCAGACCCTTTTAGTCAGTGTGGAAAATC
TCTAGCAGTACGTATAGTAGTTCATGTCATCTTATTATTCAGTATTTATAACTTGCAAAGAAATGAATAT
CAGAGAGTGAGAGGAACTTGTTTATTGCAGCTTATAATGGTTACAAATAAAGCAATAGCATCACAAATTT
CACAAATAAAGCATTTTTTTCACTGCATTCTAGTTGTGGTTTGTCCAAACTCATCAATGTATCTTATCAT
GTCTGGCTCTAGCTATCCCGCCCCTAACTCCGCCCATCCCGCCCCTAACTCCGCCCAGTTCCGCCCATTC
TCCGCCCCATGGCTGACTAATTTTTTTTATTTATGCAGAGGCCGAGGCCGCCTCGGCCTCTGAGCTATTC
CAGAAGTAGTGAGGAGGCTTTTTTGGAGGCCTAGGGACGTACCCAATTCGCCCTATAGTGAGTCGTATTA
CGCGCGCTCACTGGCCGTCGTTTTACAACGTCGTGACTGGGAAAACCCTGGCGTTACCCAACTTAATCGC
CTTGCAGCACATCCCCCTTTCGCCAGCTGGCGTAATAGCGAAGAGGCCCGCACCGATCGCCCTTCCCAAC
AGTTGCGCAGCCTGAATGGCGAATGGG
[124 nt withheld, positions 7238-7361]
C
[91 nt withheld, positions 7363-7453]
A
[49 nt withheld, positions 7455-7503]
CCTTTGACGTTGGAGTCCACGTTCTTT
[37 nt withheld, positions 7531-7567]
ACCCTATCTCGGTCTATTCTTTTGATTTATAAGGGATTTTGCCGATTTCGGCCTATTGGTTAAAAAATGA
GCTGATTTAACAAAAATTTAACGCGAATTTTAACAAAATATTAACGCTTACAATTTAGGTGGCACTTTTC
GGGGAAATGTGCGCGGAACCCCTATTTGTTTATTTTTCTAAATACATTCAAATATGTATCCGCTCATGAG
ACAATAACCCTGATAAATGCTTCAATAATATTGAAAAAGGAAGAGTATGAGTATTCAACATTTCCGTGTC
GCCCTTATTCCCTTTTTTGCGGCATTTTGCCTTCCTGTTTTTGCTCACCCAGAAACGCTGGTGAAAGTAA
AAGATGCTGAAGATCAGTTGGGTGCACGAGTGGGTTACATCGAACTGGATCTCAACAGCGGTAAGATCCT
TGAGAGTTTTCGCCCCGAAGAACGTTTTCCAATGATGAGCACTTTTAAAGTTCTGCTATGTGGCGCGGTA
TTATCCCGTATTGACGCCGGGCAAGAGCAACTCGGTCGCCGCATACACTATTCTCAGAATGACTTGGTTG
AGTACTCACCAGTCACAGAAAAGCATCTTACGGATGGCATGACAGTAAGAGAATTATGCAGTGCTGCCAT
AACCATGAGTGATAACACTGCGGCCAACTTACTTCTGACAACGATCGGAGGACCGAAGGAGCTAACCGCT
TTTTTGCACAACATGGGGGATCATGTAACTCGCCTTGATCGTTGGGAACCGGAGCTGAATGAAGCCATAC
CAAACGACGAGCGTGACACCACGATGCCTGTAGCAATGGCAACAACGTTGCGCAAACTATTAACTGGCGA
ACTACTTACTCTAGCTTCCCGGCAACAATTAATAGACTGGATGGAGGCGGATAAAGTTGCAGGACCACTT
CTGCGCTCGGCCCTTCCGGCTGGCTGGTTTATTGCTGATAAATCTGGAGCCGGTGAGCGTGGGTCTCGCG
GTATCATTGCAGCACTGGGGCCAGATGGTAAGCCCTCCCGTATCGTAGTTATCTACACGACGGGGAGTCA
GGCAACTATGGATGAACGAAATAGACAGATCGCTGAGATAGGTGCCTCACTGATTAAGCATTGGTAACTG
TCAGACCAAGTTTACTCATATATACTTTAGATTGATTTAAAACTTCATTTTTAATTTAAAAGGATCTAGG
TGAAGATCCTTTTTGATAATCTCATGACCAAAATCCCTTAACGTGAGTTTTCGTTCCACTGAGCGTCAGA
CCCCGTAGAAAAGATCAAAGGATCTTCTTGAGATCCTTTTTTTCTGCGCGTAATCTGCTGCTTGCAAACA
AAAAAACCACCGCTACCAGCGGTGGTTTGTTTGCCGGATCAAGAGCTACCAACTCTTTTTCCGAAGGTAA
CTGGCTTCAGCAGAGCGCAGATACCAAATACTGTTCTTCTAGTGTAGCCGTAGTTAGGCCACCACTTCAA
GAACTCTGTAGCACCGCCTACATACCTCGCTCTGCTAATCCTGTTACCAGTGGCTGCTGCCAGTGGCGAT
AAGTCGTGTCTTACCGGGTTGGACTCAAGACGATAGTTACCGGATAAGGCGCAGCGGTCGGGCTGAACGG
GGGGTTCGTGCACACAGCCCAGCTTGGAGCGAACGACCTACACCGAACTGAGATACCTACAGCGTGAGCT
ATGAGAAAGCGCCACGCTTCCCGAAGGGAGAAAGGCGGACAGGTATCCGGTAAGCGGCAGGGTCGGAACA
GGAGAGCGCACGAGGGAGCTTCCAGGGGGAAACGCCTGGTATCTTTATAGTCCTGTCGGGTTTCGCCACC
TCTGACTTGAGCGTCGATTTTTGTGATGCTCGTCAGGGGGGCGGAGCCTATGGAAAAACGCCAGCAACGC
GGCCTTTTTACGGTTCCTGGCCTTTTGCTGGCCTTTTGCTCACATGTTCTTTCCTGCGTTATCCCCTGAT
TCTGTGGATAACCGTATTACCGCCTTTGAGTGAGCTGATACCGCTCGCCGCAGCCGAACGACCGAGCGCA
GCGAGTCAGTGAGCGAGGAAGCGGAAGAGCGCCCAATACGCAAACCGCCTCTCCCCGCGCGTTGGCCGAT
TCATTAATGCAGCTGGCACGACAGGTTTCCCGACTGGAAAGCGGGCAGTGAGCGCAACGCAATTAATGTG
AGTTAGCTCACTCATTAGGCACCCCAGGCTTTACACTTTATGCTTCCGGCTCGTATGTTGTGTGGAATTG
TGAGCGGATAACAATTTCACACAGGAAACAGCTATGACCATGATTACGCCAAGCGCGCAATTAACCCTCA
CTAAAGGGAACAAAAGCTGGAGCTGCAAGC
