>Addgene plasmid #142674 | TFORF0674 | depositor partial sequence | sequence record 280160 | Insert
ACCGCCACCATGACTGGAAAGGGCTTAGGTGAGGATACCGAAGACCGATGGGGAGCTGGCGCCTTGGGCC
CCTGCGGGCGGAGCGGCCTGAAAGGTGGAGGTTGTGTTTGGGAGGCCGAGGCAGGAGGATCACGAGGTCA
AGAGATCGAGACCATCCTGGCCAACATGGAAACCTCTCTGAGGTCTGGTCAGATTCCAACCCTGGACAGC
AGTGAACACAACCTTTCCCCTGAGCCACTGGAATTGGACAGAATGCCCCATTCTCCTCTGATCTCCATTC
CTCATGTGTGGTGTCACCCAGAAGAGGAGGAAAGAATGCATGATGAACTTCTACAAGCAGTATCCAAGGG
GCCGGTGATGTTCAGGGATGTTTCCATAGACTTCTCTCAAGAGGAATGGGAATGCCTGGACGCTGATCAG
ATGAATTTATACAAAGAAGTGATGTTGGAGAATTTCAGCAACCTGGTTTCAGTGGGACTTTCCAATTCTA
AGCCAGCTGTGATCTCCTTATTGGAACAAGGAAAAGAGCCCTGGATGGTTGATAGAGAGCTGACTAGAGG
CCTGTGTTCAGATCTGGAATCAATGTGTGAGACCAAAATATTATCTCTAAAGAAGAGACATTTCAGTCAA
GTAATAATTACCCGTGAAGACATGTCTACTTTTATTCAGCCCACATTTCTTATTCCACCTCAAAAAACTA
TGAGTGAAGAGAAACCATGGGAATGTAAGATATGTGGAAAGACCTTTAATCAAAACTCACAATTTATCCA
ACATCAGAGAATTCATTTTGGTGAAAAACACTATGAATCTAAGGAGTATGGGAAGTCCTTTAGTCGTGGC
TCACTCGTTACTCGACATCAGAGGATTCACACTGGTAAAAAACCCTATGAATGTAAGGAATGTGGCAAGG
CTTTTAGTTGTAGTTCATATTTTTCTCAACATCAGAGGATTCACACTGGTGAGAAACCCTATGAATGTAA
GGAATGTGGAAAAGCCTTTAAGTATTGCTCAAACCTTAATGATCATCAGAGAATTCACACTGGTGAGAAA
CCCTATGAATGTAAAGTATGTGGAAAAGCCTTTACTAAAAGTTCACAACTTTTTCTACATCTGAGAATTC
ATACTGGTGAGAAACCTTATGAATGTAAAGAATGTGGGAAAGCCTTTACTCAACACTCAAGGCTTATTCA
GCATCAGAGAATGCATACTGGTGAGAAACCTTATGAATGTAAGCAGTGTGGGAAGGCCTTTAATAGTGCC
TCAACACTTACTAACCATCACAGAATTCATGCTGGTGAGAAGCTCTATGAATGTGAAGAATGTAGAAAGG
CCTTTATTCAGAGCTCAGAACTTATTCAACATCAGAGAATCCATACAGATGAAAAACCATATGAATGTAA
TGAATGTGGGAAGGCCTTTAATAAAGGCTCAAATCTTACTCGACATCAGAGAATTCACACTGGTGAGAAA
CCCTATGACTGTAAGGAATGTGGAAAGGCTTTTGGTAGTCGCTCTGACCTCATTCGCCATGAGGGAATTC
ATACTGGTTAGTAATGAACTAGTCCGTAACTTGAAAGTATTTCGATTTCTTGGCTTTATATATCTTGTGG
AAAGGACGAGTTCTTCGAGTAACAATCCTGCAG
