>Addgene plasmid #142674 | TFORF0674 | depositor partial sequence | sequence record 280161 | Barcode
GTTCTTCGAGTAACAATCCTGCAG
